Addgene plasmid #161479: BB1_23_MS2bind_VP64_SV40NLS
Purpose: BB1 encoding a MS2 binding VP64 fusion protein with an additional SV40 NLS
Depositing lab: Brigitte Gasser & Diethard Mattanovich. Depositing organization: Austrian Centre of Industrial Biotechnology. Publication: Fine-Tuning of Transcription in Pichia pastoris Using dCas9 and RNA Scaffolds. Baumschabl M, Prielhofer R, Mattanovich D, Steiger MG. ACS Synth Biol. 2020 Dec 18;9(12):3202-3209. doi: 10.1021/acssynbio.0c00214. Epub 2020 Nov 12. PubMed 33180466.
Backbone
  Vector backbone: BB1_L_23_syn_BsaI
  Backbone size w/o insert (bp): 2000
  Total vector size (bp): 2529
  Vector type: Synthetic Biology
Growth in bacteria
  Bacterial resistance: Kanamycin, 50 μg/mL
  Growth temperature: 37°C
  Growth strain: DH5alpha
  Copy number: High Copy
Gene/Insert
  Gene/Insert name: MS2 binding protein + VP64 activation domain (alt name: MS2 - VP64)
  Cloning method: Restriction Enzyme; 5′ cloning site BpiI (destroyed during cloning); 3′ cloning site BpiI (destroyed during cloning)
  Sequencing primers: 5′ CAGGAAACAGCTATGAC; 3′ GTAAAACGACGGCCAGTT
Terms and licenses: Academic/Nonprofit Terms; Industry Terms: Not Available to Industry
How to cite: BB1_23_MS2bind_VP64_SV40NLS was a gift from Brigitte Gasser & Diethard Mattanovich (Addgene plasmid # 161479 ; http://n2t.net/addgene:161479 ; RRID:Addgene_161479)
