[The description below was written by a language model from this plasmid's Addgene catalogue record and pLannotate feature annotations shown in this document.]
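Description:
BB1_23_MS2bind_VP64_SV40NLS is a small (about 2.5 kb) synthetic-biology part plasmid built on the BB1_L_23_syn_BsaI backbone, a level-1 ("BB1") entry vector for hierarchical Type IIS restriction enzyme assembly. It is maintained in E. coli at high copy through a ColE1/pUC-type origin and selected with kanamycin. The aminoglycoside phosphotransferase gene appears to be driven by the cat promoter annotated directly upstream of it. Short bacterial and phage terminators (tonB, T3Te fragment, T7Te) insulate the resistance cassette, origin and cloning region from one another, and a residual lacZα fragment remains near the insert site.

The insert is a promoterless coding sequence cloned through BpiI sites that were destroyed in the process. It encodes the bacteriophage MS2 coat protein, which binds a specific RNA hairpin, fused at its C-terminal end to the VP64 transcriptional activation domain. The feature table picks up VP64 only as short fragments matching VP16 minimal-activation-domain repeats. The record also states that an additional SV40 nuclear localisation signal is present, although it is not annotated in the table. No eukaryotic promoter, terminator or yeast marker is annotated, which is consistent with a coding-sequence part meant to be combined with regulatory elements in later assembly steps; the "23" in the name presumably marks its fusion-site position.

According to the associated publication, the construct belongs to a toolkit for tuning transcription in Pichia pastoris using dCas9 and RNA scaffolds. In such systems, guide RNAs carrying MS2 hairpins recruit the MS2–VP64 fusion to dCas9-bound target promoters to activate gene expression.
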