Features (pLannotate 1.2.2; 10 found; start..end, strand, type, name):
    703..805     -  promoter       cat promoter: promoter of the E. coli cat gene encoding chloramphenicol acetyltransferase
    806..837     -  terminator     tonB terminator: bidirectional E. coli tonB-P14 transcription terminator
   1015..1404    +  CDS            CAPSD_BPMS2: Experimental evidence at protein level: Swiss-Prot protein existence level 1. Acts as a translational repressor of viral replicase synthesis late in infection. This latter function is the result of capsid protein interaction with an RNA hairpin which contains the replicase ribosome-binding site. From Escherichia phage MS2 (Bacteriophage MS2).
   1423..1449    +  CDS            VP48 (fragment): 3 tandem repeats of the minimal activation domain of herpes simplex virus VP16 (Cheng et al., 2013)
   1507..1532    +  CDS            VP160 (fragment): 10 tandem repeats of the minimal activation domain of herpes simplex virus VP16 (Cheng et al., 2013)
   1709..1726    +  CDS            lacZα (fragment): LacZα fragment of β-galactosidase; lacZ fragment
   1725..1744    +  terminator     T3Te terminator (fragment): phage T3 early transcription terminator
   1766..2353    +  rep_origin     ori: high-copy-number ColE1/pMB1/pBR322/pUC origin of replication
   2365..2392    -  terminator     T7Te terminator: phage T7 early transcription terminator
   2416..702     -  CDS            KanR (across the origin): aminoglycoside phosphotransferase; aph(3')-Ia; confers resistance to kanamycin in bacteria or G418 (Geneticin®) in eukaryotes
>Addgene plasmid #161479 | BB1_23_MS2bind_VP64_SV40NLS | addgene full sequence | sequence record 324345 | Addgene NGS Result
GTTCCATAGGATGGCAAGATCCTGGTATCGGTCTGCGATTCCGACTCGTCCAACATCAATACAACCTATT
AATTTCCCCTCGTCAAAAATAAGGTTATCAAGTGAGAAATCACCATGAGTGACGACTGAATCCGGTGAGA
ATGGCAAGAGTTTATGCATTTCTTTCCAGACTTGTTCAACAGGCCAGCCATTACGCTCGTCATCAAAATC
ACTCGCACCAACCAAACCGTTATTCATTCGTGATTGCGCCTGAGCGAGACGAAATACGCGATCGCCGTTA
AAAGGACAATTACAAACAGGAATCGAATGCAACCGGCGCAGGAACACTGCCAGCGCATCAACAATATTTT
CACCTGAATCAGGATATTCTTCTAATACCTGGAATGCTGTTTTCCCTGGGATCGCAGTGGTGAGTAACCA
TGCATCATCAGGAGTACGGATAAAATGCTTGATGGTCGGAAGAGGCATAAATTCCGTCAGCCAGTTTAGC
CTGACCATCTCATCTGTAACATCATTGGCAACGCTACCTTTGCCATGTTTCAGAAACAACTCTGGCGCAT
CGGGCTTCCCATACAATCGATAGATTGTCGCACCTGATTGCCCGACATTATCGCGAGCCCATTTATACCC
ATATAAATCAGCATCCATGTTGGAATTTAATCGCGGCTTCAAGCAAGACGTTTCCCGTTGAATATGGCTC
ATTTTAGCTTCCTTAGCTCCTGAAAATCTCGATAACTCAAAAAATACGCCCGGTAGTGATCTTATTTCAT
TATGGTGAAAGTTGGAACCTCTTACGTGCCGATCAAGTCAAAAGCCTCCGGTCGGAGGCTTTTGACTTTC
TGCTATGGAGGTCAGGTATGATTTAAATGGTCAGTATTGAGCCTCAGGAAACAGCTATGACATCAAGCTG
ACTAGATAATCTAGCTGATCGTGGACCGATCATACGTATAATGCCGTAAGATCACGCGCGAATTCGAAGA
CGCCATGCCCAAAAAGAAAAGAAAAGTGGGTAGTATGGCGTCTAACTTCACCCAGTTCGTTCTGGTTGAC
AACGGTGGTACCGGTGACGTTACCGTTGCGCCGTCTAACTTCGCGAACGGTGTTGCGGAATGGATCTCTT
CTAACTCTCGTTCTCAGGCGTACAAAGTTACCTGCTCTGTTCGTCAATCCTCCGCGCAGAACCGTAAATA
CACCATCAAAGTTGAAGTTCCGAAAGTTGCGACCCAGACCGTTGGTGGTGTTGAACTGCCGGTTGCGGCG
TGGCGTTCTTACCTGAACATGGAACTGACCATCCCGATCTTCGCGACCAACTCTGACTGCGAACTGATCG
TTAAAGCGATGCAGGGTCTGCTGAAAGACGGTAACCCGATCCCGTCTGCGATCGCGGCGAACTCTGGTAT
CTACGGCTCCGGACGAGCCGATGCCCTTGACGATTTTGACTTGGACATGTTGGGTTCTGACGCTTTGGAT
GACTTTGATCTTGATATGCTTGGTTCCGACGCTCTAGATGATTTCGACTTGGATATGCTGGGATCCGATG
CCTTGGACGATTTCGACTTGGATATGTTGATCAACTGAGCTTGCGTCTTCGAATTCGAGGCCGCATATCA
TTCAGGACGAGCCTCAGACTCCAGCGTAACTGGACTGCAATCAACTCACTGGCTCACCTTCCGGTCCACG
ATCAGCTAGAATCAAGCTGACTAGATAAACTGGCCGTCGTTTTACACGGGTGGGCCTTTCTTCGGTAGAA
AATCAAAGGATCTTCTTGAGATCCTTTTTTTCTGCGCGTAATCTGCTGCTTGCAAACAAAAAAACCACCG
CTACCAGCGGTGGTTTGTTTGCCGGATCAAGAGCTACCAACTCTTTTTCCGAGGTAACTGGCTTCAGCAG
AGCGCAGATACCAAATACTGTTCTTCTAGTGTAGCCGTAGTTAGGCCACCACTTCAAGAACTCTGTAGCA
CCGCCTACATACCTCGCTCTGCTAATCCTGTTACCAGTGGCTGCTGCCAGTGGCGATAAGTCGTGTCTTA
CCGGGTTGGACTCAAGACGATAGTTACCGGATAAGGCGCAGCGGTCGGGCTGAACGGGGGGTTCGTGCAC
ACAGCCCAGCTTGGAGCGAACGACCTACACCGAACTGAGATACCTACAGCGTGAGCTATGAGAAAGCGCC
ACGCTTCCCGAAGGGAGAAAGGCGGACAGGTATCCGGTAAGCGGCAGGGTCGGAACAGGAGAGCGCACGA
GGGAGCTTCCAGGGGGAAACGCCTGGTATCTTTATAGTCCTGTCGGGTTTCGCCACCTCTGACTTGAGCA
TCGATTTTTGTGATGCTCGTCAGGGGGGCGGAGCCTATGGAAAAACGCCAGCAACGCAGAAAGGCCCACC
CGAAGGTGAGCCAGGTGATTACATTTAGGTCCTCATTAGAAAAACTCATCGAGCATCAAGTGAAACTGCA
ATTTATTCATATCAGGATTATCAATACCATATTTTTGAAAAAGCCGTTTCTGTAATGAAGGAGAAAACTC
ACCGAGGCA
